>Addgene plasmid #177601 | pEcMTFH6 | addgene full sequence | sequence record 351510 | Addgene NGS Result
TGAAAGGAGGAACTATATCCGGATTGGCGAATGGG
[124 nt withheld, positions 36-159]
C
[91 nt withheld, positions 161-251]
A
[49 nt withheld, positions 253-301]
CCTTTGACGTTGGAGTCCACGTTCTTT
[37 nt withheld, positions 329-365]
ACCCTATCTCGGTCTATTCTTTTGATTTATAAGGGATTTTGCCGATTTCGGCCTATTGGTTAAAAAATGA
GCTGATTTAACAAAAATTTAACGCGAATTTTAACAAAATATTAACGCTTACAATTTAGGTGGCACTTTTC
GGGGAAATGTGCGCGGAACCCCTATTTGTTTATTTTTCTAAATACATTCAAATATGTATCCGCTCATGAG
ACAATAACCCTGATAAATGCTTCAATAATATTGAAAAAGGAAGAGTATGAGTATTCAACATTTCCGTGTC
GCCCTTATTCCCTTTTTTGCGGCATTTTGCCTTCCTGTTTTTGCTCACCCAGAAACGCTGGTGAAAGTAA
AAGATGCTGAAGATCAGTTGGGTGCACGAGTGGGTTACATCGAACTGGATCTCAACAGCGGTAAGATCCT
TGAGAGTTTTCGCCCCGAAGAACGTTTTCCAATGATGAGCACTTTTAAAGTTCTGCTATGTGGCGCGGTA
TTATCCCGTATTGACGCCGGGCAAGAGCAACTCGGTCGCCGCATACACTATTCTCAGAATGACTTGGTTG
AGTACTCACCAGTCACAGAAAAGCATCTTACGGATGGCATGACAGTAAGAGAATTATGCAGTGCTGCCAT
AACCATGAGTGATAACACTGCGGCCAACTTACTTCTGACAACGATCGGAGGACCGAAGGAGCTAACCGCT
TTTTTGCACAACATGGGGGATCATGTAACTCGCCTTGATCGTTGGGAACCGGAGCTGAATGAAGCCATAC
CAAACGACGAGCGTGACACCACGATGCCTGCAGCAATGGCAACAACGTTGCGCAAACTATTAACTGGCGA
ACTACTTACTCTAGCTTCCCGGCAACAATTAATAGACTGGATGGAGGCGGATAAAGTTGCAGGACCACTT
CTGCGCTCGGCCCTTCCGGCTGGCTGGTTTATTGCTGATAAATCTGGAGCCGGTGAGCGTGGGTCTCGCG
GTATCATTGCAGCACTGGGGCCAGATGGTAAGCCCTCCCGTATCGTAGTTATCTACACGACGGGGAGTCA
GGCAACTATGGATGAACGAAATAGACAGATCGCTGAGATAGGTGCCTCACTGATTAAGCATTGGTAACTG
TCAGACCAAGTTTACTCATATATACTTTAGATTGATTTAAAACTTCATTTTTAATTTAAAAGGATCTAGG
TGAAGATCCTTTTTGATAATCTCATGACCAAAATCCCTTAACGTGAGTTTTCGTTCCACTGAGCGTCAGA
CCCCGTAGAAAAGATCAAAGGATCTTCTTGAGATCCTTTTTTTCTGCGCGTAATCTGCTGCTTGCAAACA
AAAAAACCACCGCTACCAGCGGTGGTTTGTTTGCCGGATCAAGAGCTACCAACTCTTTTTCCGAAGGTAA
CTGGCTTCAGCAGAGCGCAGATACCAAATACTGTCCTTCTAGTGTAGCCGTAGTTAGGCCACCACTTCAA
GAACTCTGTAGCACCGCCTACATACCTCGCTCTGCTAATCCTGTTACCAGTGGCTGCTGCCAGTGGCGAT
AAGTCGTGTCTTACCGGGTTGGACTCAAGACGATAGTTACCGGATAAGGCGCAGCGGTCGGGCTGAACGG
GGGGTTCGTGCACACAGCCCAGCTTGGAGCGAACGACCTACACCGAACTGAGATACCTACAGCGTGAGCT
ATGAGAAAGCGCCACGCTTCCCGAAGGGAGAAAGGCGGACAGGTATCCGGTAAGCGGCAGGGTCGGAACA
GGAGAGCGCACGAGGGAGCTTCCAGGGGGAAACGCCTGGTATCTTTATAGTCCTGTCGGGTTTCGCCACC
TCTGACTTGAGCGTCGATTTTTGTGATGCTCGTCAGGGGGGCGGAGCCTATGGAAAAACGCCAGCAACGC
GGCCTTTTTACGGTTCCTGGCCTTTTGCTGGCCTTTTGCTCACATGTTCTTTCCTGCGTTATCCCCTGAT
TCTGTGGATAACCGTATTACCGCCTTTGAGTGAGCTGATACCGCTCGCCGCAGCCGAACGACCGAGCGCA
GCGAGTCAGTGAGCGAGGAAGCGGAAGAGCGCCTGATGCGGTATTTTCTCCTTACGCATCTGTGCGGTAT
TTCACACCGCAATGGTGCACTCTCAGTACAATCTGCTCTGATGCCGCATAGTTAAGCCAGTATACACTCC
GCTATCGCTACGTGACTGGGTCATGGCTGCGCCCCGACACCCGCCAACACCCGCTGACGCGCCCTGACGG
GCTTGTCTGCTCCCGGCATCCGCTTACAGACAAGCTGTGACCGTCTCCGGGAGCTGCATGTGTCAGAGGT
TTTCACCGTCATCACCGAAACGCGCGAGGCAGCTGCGGTAAAGCTCATCAGCGTGGTCGTGAAGCGATTC
ACAGATGTCTGCCTGTTCATCCGCGTCCAGCTCGTTGAGTTTCTCCAGAAGCGTTAATGTCTGGCTTCTG
ATAAAGCGGGCCATGTTAAGGGCGGTTTTTTCCTGTTTGGTCACTGATGCCTCCGTGTAAGGGGGATTTC
TGTTCATGGGGGTAATGATACCGATGAAACGAGAGAGGATGCTCACGATACGGGTTACTGATGATGAACA
TGCCCGGTTACTGGAACGTTGTGAGGGTAAACAACTGGCGGTATGGATGCGGCGGGACCAGAGAAAAATC
ACTCAGGGTCAATGCCAGCGCTTCGTTAATACAGATGTAGGTGTTCCACAGGGTAGCCAGCAGCATCCTG
CGATGCAGATCCGGAACATAATGGTGCAGGGCGCTGACTTCCGCGTTTCCAGACTTTACGAAACACGGAA
ACCGAAGACCATTCATGTTGTTGCTCAGGTCGCAGACGTTTTGCAGCAGCAGTCGCTTCACGTTCGCTCG
CGTATCGGTGATTCATTCTGCTAACCAGTAAGGCAACCCCGCCAGCCTAGCCGGGTCCTCAACGACAGGA
GCACGATCATGCGCACCCGTGGGGCCGCCATGCCGGCGATAATGGCCTGCTTCTCGCCGAAACGTTTGGT
GGCGGGACCAGTGACGAAGGCTTGAGCGAGGGCGTGCAAGATTCCGAATACCGCAAGCGACAGGCCGATC
ATCGTCGCGCTCCAGCGAAAGCGGTCCTCGCCGAAAATGACCCAGAGCGCTGCCGGCACCTGTCCTACGA
GTTGCATGATAAAGAAGACAGTCATAAGTGCGGCGACGATAGTCATGCCCCGCGCCCACCGGAAGGAGCT
GACTGGGTTGAAGGCTCTCAAGGGCATCGGTCGAGATCCCGGTGCCTAATGAGTGAGCTAACTTACATTA
ATTGCGTTGCGCTCACTGCCCGCTTTCCAGTCGGGAAACCTGTCGTGCCAGCTGCATTAATGAATCGGCC
AACGCGCGGGGAGAGGCGGTTTGCGTATTGGGCGCCAGGGTGGTTTTTCTTTTCACCAGTGAGACGGGCA
ACAGCTGATTGCCCTTCACCGCCTGGCCCTGAGAGAGTTGCAGCAAGCGGTCCACGCTGGTTTGCCCCAG
CAGGCGAAAATCCTGTTTGATGGTGGTTAACGGCGGGATATAACATGAGCTGTCTTCGGTATCGTCGTAT
CCCACTACCGAGATATCCGCACCAACGCGCAGCCCGGACTCGGTAATGGCGCGCATTGCGCCCAGCGCCA
TCTGATCGTTGGCAACCAGCATCGCAGTGGGAACGATGCCCTCATTCAGCATTTGCATGGTTTGTTGAAA
ACCGGACATGGCACTCCAGTCGCCTTCCCGTTCCGCTATCGGCTGAATTTGATTGCGAGTGAGATATTTA
TGCCAGCCAGCCAGACGCAGACGCGCCGAGACAGAACTTAATGGGCCCGCTAACAGCGCGATTTGCTGGT
GACCCAATGCGACCAGATGCTCCACGCCCAGTCGCGTACCGTCTTCATGGGAGAAAATAATACTGTTGAT
GGGTGTCTGGTCAGAGACATCAAGAAATAACGCCGGAACATTAGTGCAGGCAGCTTCCACAGCAATGGCA
TCCTGGTCATCCAGCGGATAGTTAATGATCAGCCCACTGACGCGTTGCGCGAGAAGATTGTGCACCGCCG
CTTTACAGGCTTCGACGCCGCTTCGTTCTACCATCGACACCACCACGCTGGCACCCAGTTGATCGGCGCG
AGATTTAATCGCCGCGACAATTTGCGACGGCGCGTGCAGGGCCAGACTGGAGGTGGCAACGCCAATCAGC
AACGACTGTTTGCCCGCCAGTTGTTGTGCCACGCGGTTGGGAATGTAATTCAGCTCCGCCATCGCCGCTT
CCACTTTTTCCCGCGTTTTCGCAGAAACGTGGCTGGCCTGGTTCACCACGCGGGAAACGGTCTGATAAGA
GACACCGGCATACTCTGCGACATCGTATAACGTTACTGGTTTCACATTCACCACCCTGAATTGACTCTCT
TCCGGGCGCTATCATGCCATACCGCGAAAGGTTTTGCGCCATTCGATGGTGTCCGGGATCTCGACGCTCT
CCCTTATGCGACTCCTGCATTAGGAAGCAGCCCAGTAGTAGGTTGAGGCCGTTGAGCACCGCCGCCGCAA
GGAATGGTGCATGCAAGGAGATGGCGCCCAACAGTCCCCCGGCCACGGGGCCTGCCACCATACCCACGCC
GAAACAAGCGCTCATGAGCCCGAAGTGGCGAGCCCGATCTTCCCCATCGGTGATGTCGGCGATATAGGCG
CCAGCAACCGCACCTGTGGCGCCGGTGATGCCGGCCACGATGCGTCCGGCGTAGAGGATCGAGATCTCGA
TCCCGCGAAATTAATACGACTCACTATAGGGGAATTGTGAGCGGATAACAATTCCCCTCTAGAAATAATT
TTGTTTAACTTTAAGAAGGAGATATAAGGATGTCAGAATCACTACGTATTATTTTTGCGGGTACACCTGA
CTTTGCAGCGCGTCATCTCGACGCGCTGTTGTCTTCTGGTCATAACGTCGTTGGCGTGTTCACCCAGCCA
GACCGACCGGCAGGACGCGGTAAAAAACTGATGCCCAGCCCGGTTAAAGTTCTGGCTGAGGAAAAAGGTC
TGCCCGTTTTTCAACCTGTTTCCCTGCGTCCACAAGAAAACCAGCAACTGGTCGCCGAACTGCAGGCTGA
TGTTATGGTCGTCGTCGCCTATGGTTTAATTCTGCCGAAAGCAGTGCTGGAGATGCCGCGTCTTGGCTGT
ATCAACGTTCATGGTTCACTGCTGCCACGCTGGCGCGGTGCTGCACCAATCCAACGCTCACTATGGGCGG
GTGATGCAGAAACTGGTGTGACCATTATGCAAATGGATGTCGGTTTAGACACCGGTGATATGCTCTATAA
GCTCTCCTGCCCGATTACTGCAGAAGATACCAGTGGTACGCTGTACGACAAGCTGGCAGAGCTTGGCCCA
CAAGGGCTTATCACCACGTTGAAACAACTGGCAGACGGCACGGCGAAACCAGAAGTTCAGGACGAAACTC
TTGTCACTTACGCCGAGAAGTTGAGTAAAGAAGAAGCGCGTATTGACTGGTCACTTTCGGCAGCACAGCT
TGAACGCTGCATTCGCGCTTTCAATCCATGGCCAATGAGCTGGCTGGAAATTGAAGGACAGCCGGTTAAA
GTCTGGAAAGCATCGGTCATTGATACGGCAACCAACGCTGCACCAGGAACGATCCTTGAAGCCAACAAAC
AAGGCATTCAGGTTGCGACTGGTGATGGCATCCTGAACCTGCTCTCGTTACAACCTGCGGGTAAGAAAGC
GATGAGCGCGCAAGACCTCCTGAACTCTCGTCGGGAATGGTTTGTTCCGGGCAACCGTCTGGTCCACCAT
CACCATCATCACTGAGATCCGGCTGCTAACAAAGCCCGAAAGGAAGCTGAGTTGGCTGCTGCCACCGCTG
AGCAATAACTAGCATAACCCCTTGGGGCCTCTAAACGGGTCTTGAGGGGTTTTTTGC
Features (pLannotate 1.2.2; 18 found; start..end, strand, type, name):
     36..464     +  rep_origin     f1 ori (sequence partly withheld): f1 bacteriophage origin of replication; arrow indicates direction of (+) strand synthesis
    517..621     +  promoter       AmpR promoter: bla
    622..1482    +  CDS            AmpR: β-lactamase; bla; confers resistance to ampicillin, carbenicillin, and related antibiotics
   1653..2241    +  rep_origin     ori: high-copy-number ColE1/pMB1/pBR322/pUC origin of replication
   2427..2566    -  misc_feature   bom: basis of mobility region from pBR322
   2668..2859    -  CDS            rop: Rop protein, which maintains plasmids at low copy number; rop
   2876..3256    +  CDS            YPB1_ECOLX: Protein predicted: Swiss-Prot protein existence level 4. From Escherichia coli.
   3328..3619    -  CDS            TcR (fragment): tetracycline efflux protein; tet; confers resistance to tetracycline
   3634..3655    -  protein_bind   CAP binding site: CAP binding activates transcription in the presence of cAMP. E. coli catabolite activator protein
   3668..4750    -  CDS            lacI: lac repressor; lacI; The lac repressor binds to the lac operator to inhibit transcription in E. coli. This inhibition can be relieved by adding lactose or isopropyl-β-D-thiogalactopyranoside (IPTG).
   4751..4828    -  promoter       lacI promoter: lacI
   4836..5115    -  CDS            TcR (fragment): tetracycline efflux protein; tet; confers resistance to tetracycline
   5137..5155    +  promoter       T7 promoter: promoter for bacteriophage T7 RNA polymerase
   5156..5180    +  protein_bind   lac operator: The lac repressor binds to the lac operator to inhibit transcription in E. coli. This inhibition can be relieved by adding lactose or isopropyl-β-D-thiogalactopyranoside (IPTG). lac repressor encoded by lacI
   5195..5217    +  RBS            RBS: efficient ribosome binding site from bacteriophage T7 gene 10 (Olins and Rangwala, 1989)
   5225..6169    +  CDS            fmt: FMT_ECOLI - Also known as yhdD. Experimental evidence at protein level: Swiss-Prot protein existence level 1. Attaches a formyl group to the free amino group of methionyl- tRNA(fMet). The formyl group appears to play a dual role in the initiator identity of N-formylmethionyl-tRNA by promoting its recognition by IF2 and preventing the misappropriation of this tRNA by the elongation apparatus. From Escherichia coli (strain K12).
   6197..6246    +  CDS            SET1 (fragment): solubility-enhancement tag derived from T7 phage gene 10B
   6254..6301    +  terminator     T7 terminator: transcription terminator for bacteriophage T7 RNA polymerase
