[The description below was written by a language model from this plasmid's Addgene catalogue record and pLannotate feature annotations shown in this document.]
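Description:
pEcMTFH6 is a bacterial expression plasmid built on the pJL-H6 backbone for producing Escherichia coli methionyl-tRNA formyltransferase (MTF, the fmt gene product) with a hexahistidine tag. The annotated sequence has the layout of a pET-style vector: a ColE1/pBR322-type origin accompanied by the bom mobility region and the rop gene, an f1 phage origin, and a β-lactamase gene with its own promoter for ampicillin selection. The catalogue lists the plasmid as high copy, although the annotated rop gene is normally associated with copy-number restraint. Short tetracycline-resistance fragments flanking the lacI region are nonfunctional remnants of the pBR322 ancestry.

The expression cassette consists of a T7 promoter immediately followed by a lac operator, the strong ribosome binding site from T7 gene 10, the fmt coding sequence, and a T7 terminator. A lacI gene carried on the plasmid under its native promoter supplies lac repressor, so transcription is held off until induction with IPTG, and expression requires a host that provides T7 RNA polymerase. According to the catalogue, the His tag is C-terminal and contributed by the backbone, with the insert introduced by ligation-independent cloning. The feature table does not annotate the tag itself, and the short "SET1 fragment" call between the fmt reading frame and the terminator is probably an incidental match to vector sequence in that region.

The enzyme formylates the amino group of methionyl-tRNA(fMet), marking the initiator tRNA for recognition by IF2 and keeping it out of elongation. The stated purpose is simply expression of His-tagged MTF in E. coli, which would allow recovery of the protein by metal-affinity chromatography. The record does not state any downstream application.
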