Addgene plasmid #177601: pEcMTFH6
Purpose: Expresses His tagged MTF in Escherichia coli cells
Depositing lab: Kambiz Hamadani. Depositing organization: California State University, San Marcos.
Backbone
  Vector backbone: pJL-H6
  Vector type: Bacterial Expression
Growth in bacteria
  Bacterial resistance: Ampicillin, 100 μg/mL
  Growth temperature: 37°C
  Growth strain: DH5alpha
  Copy number: High Copy
Gene/Insert
  Gene/Insert name: Methionyl transformylase
  Species: Escherichia coli
  Tag / fusion protein: Hexahistidine (C terminal on backbone)
  Cloning method: Ligation Independent Cloning
Terms and licenses: Academic/Nonprofit Terms; Industry Terms: Not Available to Industry
How to cite: pEcMTFH6 was a gift from Kambiz Hamadani (Addgene plasmid # 177601 ; http://n2t.net/addgene:177601 ; RRID:Addgene_177601)
