>Addgene plasmid #177601 | pEcMTFH6 | depositor partial sequence | sequence record 344503 | E. coli Methionyl transformylase cDNA insert
ATGTCAGAATCACTACGTATTATTTTTGCGGGTACACCTGACTTTGCAGCGCGTCATCTCGACGCGCTGT
TGTCTTCTGGTCATAACGTCGTTGGCGTGTTCACCCAGCCAGACCGACCGGCAGGACGCGGTAAAAAACT
GATGCCCAGCCCGGTTAAAGTTCTGGCTGAGGAAAAAGGTCTGCCCGTTTTTCAACCTGTTTCCCTGCGT
CCACAAGAAAACCAGCAACTGGTCGCCGAACTGCAGGCTGATGTTATGGTCGTCGTCGCCTATGGTTTAA
TTCTGCCGAAAGCAGTGCTGGAGATGCCGCGTCTTGGCTGTATCAACGTTCATGGTTCACTGCTGCCACG
CTGGCGCGGTGCTGCACCAATCCAACGCTCACTATGGGCGGGTGATGCAGAAACTGGTGTGACCATTATG
CAAATGGATGTCGGTTTAGACACCGGTGATATGCTCTATAAGCTCTCCTGCCCGATTACTGCAGAAGATA
CCAGTGGTACGCTGTACGACAAGCTGGCAGAGCTTGGCCCACAAGGGCTTATCACCACGTTGAAACAACT
GGCAGACGGCACGGCGAAACCAGAAGTTCAGGACGAAACTCTTGTCACTTACGCCGAGAAGTTGAGTAAA
GAAGAAGCGCGTATTGACTGGTCACTTTCGGCAGCACAGCTTGAACGCTGCATTCGCGCTTTCAATCCAT
GGCCAATGAGCTGGCTGGAAATTGAAGGACAGCCGGTTAAAGTCTGGAAAGCATCGGTCATTGATACGGC
AACCAACGCTGCACCAGGAACGATCCTTGAAGCCAACAAACAAGGCATTCAGGTTGCGACTGGTGATGGC
ATCCTGAACCTGCTCTCGTTACAACCTGCGGGTAAGAAAGCGATGAGCGCGCAAGACCTCCTGAACTCTC
GTCGGGAATGGTTTGTTCCGGGCAACCGTCTGGTCTGA
